>Addgene plasmid #175423 | pCDNA4TO-3XFLAG Halo delta 1-117 nsp1 | addgene full sequence | sequence record 345030 | Addgene NGS Result
GACATTGATTATTGACTAGTTATTAATAGTAATCAATTACGGGGTCATTAGTTCATAGCCCATATATGGA
GTTCCGCGTTACATAACTTACGGTAAATGGCCCGCCTGGCTGACCGCCCAACGACCCCCGCCCATTGACG
TCAATAATGACGTATGTTCCCATAGTAACGCCAATAGGGACTTTCCATTGACGTCAATGGGTGGAGTATT
TACGGTAAACTGCCCACTTGGCAGTACATCAAGTGTATCATATGCCAAGTACGCCCCCTATTGACGTCAA
TGACGGTAAATGGCCCGCCTGGCATTATGCCCAGTACATGACCTTATGGGACTTTCCTACTTGGCAGTAC
ATCTACGTATTAGTCATCGCTATTACCATGGTGATGCGGTTTTGGCAGTACATCAATGGGCGTGGATAGC
GGTTTGACTCACGGGGATTTCCAAGTCTCCACCCCATTGACGTCAATGGGAGTTTGTTTTGGCACCAAAA
TCAACGGGACTTTCCAAAATGTCGTAACAACTCCGCCCCATTGACGCAAATGGGCGGTAGGCGTGTACGG
TGGGAGGTCTATATAAGCAGAGCTCTCCCTATCAGTGATAGAGATCTCCCTATCAGTGATAGAGATCGTC
GACGAGCTCGTTTAGTGAACCGTCAGATCGCCTGGAGACGCCATCCACGCTGTTTTGACCTCCATAGAAG
ACACCGGGACCGATCCAGCCTCCGGACTCTAGCGTTTAAACTTAAGCTTACCAATGATGGACTACAAGGA
CCACGACGGCGACTACAAGGACCACGACATCGACTACAAGGACGACGACGACAAGGGGGCGGCCGCAGAA
ATCGGTACTGGCTTTCCATTCGACCCCCATTATGTGGAAGTCCTGGGCGAGCGCATGCACTACGTCGATG
TTGGTCCGCGCGATGGCACCCCTGTGCTGTTCCTGCACGGTAACCCGACCTCCTCCTACGTGTGGCGCAA
CATCATCCCGCATGTTGCACCGACCCATCGCTGCATTGCTCCAGACCTGATCGGTATGGGCAAATCCGAC
AAACCAGACCTGGGTTATTTCTTCGACGACCACGTCCGCTTCATGGATGCCTTCATCGAAGCCCTGGGTC
TGGAAGAGGTCGTCCTGGTCATTCACGACTGGGGCTCCGCTCTGGGTTTCCACTGGGCCAAGCGCAATCC
AGAGCGCGTCAAAGGTATTGCATTTATGGAGTTCATCCGCCCTATCCCGACCTGGGACGAATGGCCAGAA
TTTGCCCGCGAGACCTTCCAGGCCTTCCGCACCACCGACGTCGGCCGCAAGCTGATCATCGATCAGAACG
TTTTTATCGAGGGTACGCTGCCGATGGGTGTCGTCCGCCCGCTGACTGAAGTCGAGATGGACCATTACCG
CGAGCCGTTCCTGAATCCTGTTGACCGCGAGCCACTGTGGCGCTTCCCAAACGAGCTGCCAATCGCCGGT
GAGCCAGCGAACATCGTCGCGCTGGTCGAAGAATACATGGACTGGCTGCACCAGTCCCCTGTCCCGAAGC
TGCTGTTCTGGGGCACCCCAGGCGTTCTGATCCCACCGGCCGAAGCCGCTCGCCTGGCCAAAAGCCTGCC
TAACTGCAAGGCTGTGGACATCGGCCCGGGTCTGAATCTGCTGCAAGAAGACAACCCGGACCTGATCGGC
AGCGAGATCGCGCGCTGGCTGTCGACGCTCGAGATTTCCGGCAGCGGGGGCGGCGGGGCTTACCGCAAGG
TTCTTCTTCGTAAGAACGGTAATAAAGGAGCTGGTGGCCATAGTTACGGCGCCGATCTAAAGTCATTTGA
CTTAGGCGACGAGCTTGGCACTGATCCTTATGAAGATTTTCAAGAAAACTGGAACACTAAACATAGCAGT
GGTGTTACCCGTGAACTCATGCGTGAGCTTAACGGAGGGTAGGGCCGCTCGAGTCTAGAGGGCCCGTTTA
AACCCGCTGATCAGCCTCGACTGTGCCTTCTAGTTGCCAGCCATCTGTTGTTTGCCCCTCCCCCGTGCCT
TCCTTGACCCTGGAAGGTGCCACTCCCACTGTCCTTTCCTAATAAAATGAGGAAATTGCATCGCATTGTC
TGAGTAGGTGTCATTCTATTCTGGGGGGTGGGGTGGGGCAGGACAGCAAGGGGGAGGATTGGGAAGACAA
TAGCAGGCATGCTGGGGATGCGGTGGGCTCTATGGCTTCTGAGGCGGAAAGAACCAGCTGGGGCTCTAGG
GGGTATCCCC
[124 nt withheld, positions 2251-2374]
C
[91 nt withheld, positions 2376-2466]
A
[49 nt withheld, positions 2468-2516]
CCTTTGACGTTGGAGTCCACGTTCTTT
[37 nt withheld, positions 2544-2580]
ACCCTATCTCGGTCTATTCTTTTGATTTATAAGGGATTTTGCCGATTTCGGCCTATTGGTTAAAAAATGA
GCTGATTTAACAAAAATTTAACGCGAATTAATTCTGTGGAATGTGTGTCAGTTAGGGTGTGGAAAGTCCC
CAGGCTCCCCAGCAGGCAGAAGTATGCAAAGCATGCATCTCAATTAGTCAGCAACCAGGTGTGGAAAGTC
CCCAGGCTCCCCAGCAGGCAGAAGTATGCAAAGCATGCATCTCAATTAGTCAGCAACCATAGTCCCGCCC
CTAACTCCGCCCATCCCGCCCCTAACTCCGCCCAGTTCCGCCCATTCTCCGCCCCATGGCTGACTAATTT
TTTTTATTTATGCAGAGGCCGAGGCCGCCTCTGCCTCTGAGCTATTCCAGAAGTAGTGAGGAGGCTTTTT
TGGAGGCCTAGGCTTTTGCAAAAAGCTCCCGGGAGCTTGTATATCCATTTTCGGATCTGATCAGCACGTG
TTGACAATTAATCATCGGCATAGTATATCGGCATAGTATAATACGACAAGGTGAGGAACTAAACCATGGC
CAAGTTGACCAGTGCCGTTCCGGTGCTCACCGCGCGCGACGTCGCCGGAGCGGTCGAGTTCTGGACCGAC
CGGCTCGGGTTCTCCCGGGACTTCGTGGAGGACGACTTCGCCGGTGTGGTCCGGGACGACGTGACCCTGT
TCATCAGCGCGGTCCAGGACCAGGTGGTGCCGGACAACACCCTGGCCTGGGTGTGGGTGCGCGGCCTGGA
CGAGCTGTACGCCGAGTGGTCGGAGGTCGTGTCCACGAACTTCCGGGACGCCTCCGGGCCGGCCATGACC
GAGATCGGCGAGCAGCCGTGGGGGCGGGAGTTCGCCCTGCGCGACCCGGCCGGCAACTGCGTGCACTTCG
TGGCCGAGGAGCAGGACTGACACGTGCTACGAGATTTCGATTCCACCGCCGCCTTCTATGAAAGGTTGGG
CTTCGGAATCGTTTTCCGGGACGCCGGCTGGATGATCCTCCAGCGCGGGGATCTCATGCTGGAGTTCTTC
GCCCACCCCAACTTGTTTATTGCAGCTTATAATGGTTACAAATAAAGCAATAGCATCACAAATTTCACAA
ATAAAGCATTTTTTTCACTGCATTCTAGTTGTGGTTTGTCCAAACTCATCAATGTATCTTATCATGTCTG
TATACCGTCGACCTCTAGCTAGAGCTTGGCGTAATCATGGTCATAGCTGTTTCCTGTGTGAAATTGTTAT
CCGCTCACAATTCCACACAACATACGAGCCGGAAGCATAAAGTGTAAAGCCTGGGGTGCCTAATGAGTGA
GCTAACTCACATTAATTGCGTTGCGCTCACTGCCCGCTTTCCAGTCGGGAAACCTGTCGTGCCAGCTGCA
TTAATGAATCGGCCAACGCGCGGGGAGAGGCGGTTTGCGTATTGGGCGCTCTTCCGCTTCCTCGCTCACT
GACTCGCTGCGCTCGGTCGTTCGGCTGCGGCGAGCGGTATCAGCTCACTCAAAGGCGGTAATACGGTTAT
CCACAGAATCAGGGGATAACGCAGGAAAGAACATGTGAGCAAAAGGCCAGCAAAAGGCCAGGAACCGTAA
AAAGGCCGCGTTGCTGGCGTTTTTCCATAGGCTCCGCCCCCCTGACGAGCATCACAAAAATCGACGCTCA
AGTCAGAGGTGGCGAAACCCGACAGGACTATAAAGATACCAGGCGTTTCCCCCTGGAAGCTCCCTCGTGC
GCTCTCCTGTTCCGACCCTGCCGCTTACCGGATACCTGTCCGCCTTTCTCCCTTCGGGAAGCGTGGCGCT
TTCTCATAGCTCACGCTGTAGGTATCTCAGTTCGGTGTAGGTCGTTCGCTCCAAGCTGGGCTGTGTGCAC
GAACCCCCCGTTCAGCCCGACCGCTGCGCCTTATCCGGTAACTATCGTCTTGAGTCCAACCCGGTAAGAC
ACGACTTATCGCCACTGGCAGCAGCCACTGGTAACAGGATTAGCAGAGCGAGGTATGTAGGCGGTGCTAC
AGAGTTCTTGAAGTGGTGGCCTAACTACGGCTACACTAGAAGAACAGTATTTGGTATCTGCGCTCTGCTG
AAGCCAGTTACCTTCGGAAAAAGAGTTGGTAGCTCTTGATCCGGCAAACAAACCACCGCTGGTAGCGGTG
GTTTTTTTGTTTGCAAGCAGCAGATTACGCGCAGAAAAAAAGGATCTCAAGAAGATCCTTTGATCTTTTC
TACGGGGTCTGACGCTCAGTGGAACGAAAACTCACGTTAAGGGATTTTGGTCATGAGATTATCAAAAAGG
ATCTTCACCTAGATCCTTTTAAATTAAAAATGAAGTTTTAAATCAATCTAAAGTATATATGAGTAAACTT
GGTCTGACAGTTACCAATGCTTAATCAGTGAGGCACCTATCTCAGCGATCTGTCTATTTCGTTCATCCAT
AGTTGCCTGACTCCCCGTCGTGTAGATAACTACGATACGGGAGGGCTTACCATCTGGCCCCAGTGCTGCA
ATGATACCGCGAGACCCACGCTCACCGGCTCCAGATTTATCAGCAATAAACCAGCCAGCCGGAAGGGCCG
AGCGCAGAAGTGGTCCTGCAACTTTATCCGCCTCCATCCAGTCTATTAATTGTTGCCGGGAAGCTAGAGT
AAGTAGTTCGCCAGTTAATAGTTTGCGCAACGTTGTTGCCATTGCTACAGGCATCGTGGTGTCACGCTCG
TCGTTTGGTATGGCTTCATTCAGCTCCGGTTCCCAACGATCAAGGCGAGTTACATGATCCCCCATGTTGT
GCAAAAAAGCGGTTAGCTCCTTCGGTCCTCCGATCGTTGTCAGAAGTAAGTTGGCCGCAGTGTTATCACT
CATGGTTATGGCAGCACTGCATAATTCTCTTACTGTCATGCCATCCGTAAGATGCTTTTCTGTGACTGGT
GAGTACTCAACCAAGTCATTCTGAGAATAGTGTATGCGGCGACCGAGTTGCTCTTGCCCGGCGTCAATAC
GGGATAATACCGCGCCACATAGCAGAACTTTAAAAGTGCTCATCATTGGAAAACGTTCTTCGGGGCGAAA
ACTCTCAAGGATCTTACCGCTGTTGAGATCCAGTTCGATGTAACCCACTCGTGCACCCAACTGATCTTCA
GCATCTTTTACTTTCACCAGCGTTTCTGGGTGAGCAAAAACAGGAAGGCAAAATGCCGCAAAAAAGGGAA
TAAGGGCGACACGGAAATGTTGAATACTCATACTCTTCCTTTTTCAATATTATTGAAGCATTTATCAGGG
TTATTGTCTCATGAGCGGATACATATTTGAATGTATTTAGAAAAATAAACAAATAGGGGTTCCGCGCACA
TTTCCCCGAAAAGTGCCACCTGACGTCGACGGATCGGGAGATCTCCCGATCCCCTATGGTGCACTCTCAG
TACAATCTGCTCTGATGCCGCATAGTTAAGCCAGTATCTGCTCCCTGCTTGTGTGTTGGAGGTCGCTGAG
TAGTGCGCGAGCAAAATTTAAGCTACAACAAGGCAAGGCTTGACCGACAATTGCATGAAGAATCTGCTTA
GGGTTAGGCGTTTTGCGCTGCTTCGCGATGTACGGGCCAGATATACGCGTT
Features (pLannotate 1.2.2; 23 found; start..end, strand, type, name):
      1..380     +  enhancer       CMV enhancer: human cytomegalovirus immediate early enhancer
    381..584     +  promoter       CMV promoter: human cytomegalovirus (CMV) immediate early promoter
    586..605     +  promoter       PLtetO-1 promoter (fragment): modified phage lambda PL promoter with tet operator sites (Lutz and Bujard, 1997)
    607..626     +  promoter       PLtetO-1 promoter (fragment): modified phage lambda PL promoter with tet operator sites (Lutz and Bujard, 1997)
    634..667     +  promoter       TRE3GV promoter (fragment): 3rd-generation Tet-responsive promoter that can be activated by binding of Tet-On® 3G, optimized for retroviral and lentiviral vectors
    805..825     +  CDS            FLAG (fragment): FLAG® epitope tag, followed by an enterokinase cleavage site
    835..1722    +  CDS            HaloTag®: modified bacterial dehalogenase that forms covalent bonds with chloroalkane derivatives
   1981..2205    +  polyA_signal   bGH poly(A) signal: bovine growth hormone polyadenylation signal
   2209..2230    +  promoter       SV40 promoter (fragment): SV40 enhancer and early promoter
   2251..2679    +  rep_origin     f1 ori (sequence partly withheld): f1 bacteriophage origin of replication; arrow indicates direction of (+) strand synthesis
   2693..3022    +  promoter       SV40 promoter: SV40 enhancer and early promoter
   3070..3117    +  promoter       EM7 promoter: synthetic bacterial promoter&nbsp
   3136..3510    +  CDS            BleoR: antibiotic-binding protein; Sh ble from Streptoalloteichus hindustanus; confers resistance to bleomycin, phleomycin, and Zeocin™
   3520..3645    +  CDS            ble (fragment): BLE_KLEPN - Experimental evidence at protein level: Swiss-Prot protein existence level 1. Binding protein with a strong affinity to the bleomycin family of antibiotics. Binds to CL990; an antimitotic-antibiotic compound. From Klebsiella pneumoniae.
   3640..3761    +  polyA_signal   SV40 poly(A) signal: SV40 polyadenylation signal
   3834..3850    -  protein_bind   lac operator: The lac repressor binds to the lac operator to inhibit transcription in E. coli. This inhibition can be relieved by adding lactose or isopropyl-β-D-thiogalactopyranoside (IPTG). lac repressor encoded by lacI
   3858..3888    -  promoter       lac promoter: promoter for the E. coli lac operon
   3903..3924    -  protein_bind   CAP binding site: CAP binding activates transcription in the presence of cAMP. E. coli catabolite activator protein
   3937..4029    -  CDS            lacI (fragment): lac repressor; lacI; The lac repressor binds to the lac operator to inhibit transcription in E. coli. This inhibition can be relieved by adding lactose or isopropyl-β-D-thiogalactopyranoside (IPTG).
   4212..4800    -  rep_origin     ori: high-copy-number ColE1/pMB1/pBR322/pUC origin of replication
   4971..5831    -  CDS            AmpR: β-lactamase; bla; confers resistance to ampicillin, carbenicillin, and related antibiotics
   5832..5936    -  promoter       AmpR promoter: bla
   5995..6047    -  misc_feature   bom (fragment): basis of mobility region from pBR322
