[The description below was written by a language model from this plasmid's Addgene catalogue record and pLannotate feature annotations shown in this document.]
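Description:
pCDNA4TO-3XFLAG Halo delta 1-117 nsp1 is a mammalian expression plasmid on the pCDNA4 (pcDNA4/TO-type) backbone that produces a truncated form of SARS-CoV-2 nsp1 lacking residues 1-117, leaving only the C-terminal portion of the protein (a 195 bp insert). It is maintained in E. coli through a high-copy ColE1/pUC-type origin with ampicillin resistance, and it also carries an f1 origin. For selection in mammalian cells, a BleoR (Sh ble) gene confers Zeocin resistance. This gene sits behind tandem SV40 and EM7 promoters, so it can be expressed in both mammalian and bacterial hosts, and it ends in an SV40 polyadenylation signal.

Expression is driven by the CMV enhancer and immediate early promoter. Short tet operator-like matches lie immediately downstream of the promoter, consistent with the "TO" design, in which transcription is constitutive in ordinary cells but can be repressed and then induced with tetracycline in cells that express the Tet repressor. The open reading frame starts with a 3XFLAG epitope, followed by HaloTag, a modified dehalogenase that bonds covalently to chloroalkane ligands. Both tags are fused to the N terminus of the nsp1 fragment, and the transcript terminates at the bGH polyadenylation signal. The annotation tool did not label the nsp1 segment itself, which presumably lies in the unannotated stretch between HaloTag and the bGH signal. The sequenced record is 6,201 nt, somewhat shorter than the 6,567 bp listed in the catalogue.

The tags allow detection, immunoprecipitation, or fluorescent or affinity labelling of the truncated protein. The associated study examined the role of the nsp1 N-terminal domain in suppressing cellular gene expression while preserving viral gene expression, so this construct serves as an N-terminal deletion mutant in that work.
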