Addgene plasmid #175423: pCDNA4TO-3XFLAG Halo delta 1-117 nsp1
Purpose: Expresses delta 1-117 CoV2 nsp1 in mammalian cells. This contains a 3XFLAG Halo tag fusion to nsp1.
Depositing lab: Britt Glaunsinger. Depositing organization: University of California, Berkeley. Publication: The N-terminal domain of SARS-CoV-2 nsp1 plays key roles in suppression of cellular gene expression and preservation of viral gene expression. Mendez AS, Ly M, Gonzalez-Sanchez AM, Hartenian E, Ingolia NT, Cate JH, Glaunsinger BA. Cell Rep. 2021 Oct 19;37(3):109841. doi: 10.1016/j.celrep.2021.109841. Epub 2021 Sep 30. PubMed 34624207.
Backbone
  Vector backbone: pCDNA4
  Backbone size w/o insert (bp): 6028
  Total vector size (bp): 6567
  Vector type: Mammalian Expression
  Selectable markers: Zeocin
Growth in bacteria
  Bacterial resistance: Ampicillin, 100 μg/mL
  Growth temperature: 37°C
  Growth strain: DH5alpha
  Copy number: High Copy
Gene/Insert
  Gene/Insert name: CoV2 delta 1-117 nsp1 (alt name: nsp1 c-termal domain)
  Species: CoV2
  Insert size (bp): 195
  Mutation: nsp1 C-terminus
  Promoter: CMV
  Tag / fusion protein: 3XFLAG Halo (N terminal on backbone)
  Cloning method: Unknown
  Sequencing primers: 5′ CMV forward; 3′ BGH reverse
Terms and licenses: Academic/Nonprofit Terms; Industry Terms: Not Available to Industry
How to cite: pCDNA4TO-3XFLAG Halo delta 1-117 nsp1 was a gift from Britt Glaunsinger (Addgene plasmid # 175423 ; http://n2t.net/addgene:175423 ; RRID:Addgene_175423)
